Addgene plasmid #76136: IP6K1 gRNA (BRDN0001149166)
Purpose: 3rd generation lentiviral gRNA plasmid targeting human IP6K1
Depositing lab: John Doench & David Root. Depositing organization: Broad Institute. Publication: Optimized sgRNA design to maximize activity and minimize off-target effects of CRISPR-Cas9. Doench JG, Fusi N, Sullender M, Hegde M, Vaimberg EW, Donovan KF, Smith I, Tothova Z, Wilen C, Orchard R, Virgin HW, Listgarten J, Root DE. Nat Biotechnol. 2016 Jan 18. doi: 10.1038/nbt.3437. PubMed 26780180.
Backbone
  Vector backbone: lentiGuide-Puro
  Backbone manufacturer: Zhang Lab (Addgene plasmid # 52963)
  Vector type: Mammalian Expression, Lentiviral, CRISPR
  Selectable markers: Puromycin
Growth in bacteria
  Bacterial resistance: Ampicillin, 100 μg/mL
  Growth temperature: 37°C
  Growth strain: DH5alpha
  Copy number: High Copy
Gene/Insert
  Gene/Insert name: IP6K1 (alt names: IP6K1; NM_001242829.1)
  gRNA/shRNA sequence: CAGTGGCAGTGACCACAAGG
  Species: H. sapiens (human)
  Entrez Gene: IP6K1 (a.k.a. IHPK1, PiUS)
  Promoter: hU6
  Cloning method: Unknown
  Sequencing primers: 5′ U6-F; 3′ pS2-R
Terms and licenses: Academic/Nonprofit Terms; Industry Terms: Not Available to Industry
Depositor comments: The gRNA was designed to target the following Genbank reference sequence(s): NM_001242829.1,NM_153273.3. Note that this plasmid does NOT contain Cas9. It should be used in conjunction with lentiCas9-Blast (Addgene #52962) or otherwise with cell lines already expressing Cas9. Browse the full kinome gRNA library at http://www.addgene.org/pooled-library/broadgpp-human-kinome/ or visit http://www.broadinstitute.org/rnai/public/ for detailed protocols and information.
How to cite: IP6K1 gRNA (BRDN0001149166) was a gift from John Doench & David Root (Addgene plasmid # 76136 ; http://n2t.net/addgene:76136 ; RRID:Addgene_76136)
