[The description below was written by a language model from this plasmid's Addgene catalogue record and pLannotate feature annotations shown in this document.]
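Description:
IP6K1 gRNA (BRDN0001149166) is a third-generation lentiviral CRISPR guide plasmid built on the lentiGuide-Puro backbone and designed to target the human IP6K1 gene (also known as IHPK1 or PiUS). It is one clone from a human kinome gRNA collection, with the guide designed against two IP6K1 reference transcripts. In bacteria it is maintained as a high-copy plasmid through a ColE1/pUC-type origin and selected with ampicillin via the β-lactamase gene. The backbone also carries an f1 origin, an SV40 origin and remnants of a lac/T7/T3 cloning region.

The viral genome is transcribed from an RSV promoter fused to a truncated HIV-1 5' LTR, which makes packaging Tat-independent. It contains the Ψ packaging signal with a partial gag sequence, the Rev response element for nuclear export of the full-length RNA, and a cPPT/CTS element that aids nuclear import. It ends in a ΔU3 self-inactivating 3' LTR followed by an SV40 polyadenylation signal. Two expression units sit between the LTRs. A human U6 RNA polymerase III promoter drives the IP6K1-specific spacer joined to the Streptococcus pyogenes Cas9 guide scaffold. An EF-1α core promoter with its intron A drives puromycin N-acetyltransferase, followed by a WPRE to enhance transcript expression, allowing puromycin selection of transduced mammalian cells.

The plasmid does not encode Cas9. It is meant to be used with a separate Cas9 lentiviral vector such as lentiCas9-Blast, or in cells that already express Cas9, to direct cleavage and disruption of IP6K1 in human cells.
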