Features (pLannotate 1.2.2; 29 found; start..end, strand, type, name):
     14..80      +  CDS            small t antigen (fragment): SV40 (simian virus 40) small t antigen
    106..317     +  promoter       EF-1α core promoter: core promoter for human elongation factor EF-1α
    318..1256    +  intron         EF-1α intron A: intron upstream of the start codon of human EF-1α
   1278..1877    +  CDS            PuroR (fragment): puromycin N-acetyltransferase; pac from Streptomyces; confers resistance to puromycin
   1893..2481    +  misc_feature   WPRE: woodchuck hepatitis virus posttranscriptional regulatory element
   2532..2551    +  misc_feature   cPPT/CTS (fragment): central polypurine tract and central termination sequence of HIV-1
   2553..2786    +  LTR            3' LTR (ΔU3): self-inactivating 3' long terminal repeat (LTR) from HIV-1
   2864..2985    +  polyA_signal   SV40 poly(A) signal: SV40 polyadenylation signal
   3025..3160    +  rep_origin     SV40 ori: SV40 origin of replication
   3181..3199    -  promoter       T7 promoter: promoter for bacteriophage T7 RNA polymerase
   3207..3362    +  CDS            lacZα (fragment): LacZα fragment of β-galactosidase; lacZ fragment
   3367..3795    +  rep_origin     f1 ori (sequence partly withheld): f1 bacteriophage origin of replication; arrow indicates direction of (+) strand synthesis
   3848..3952    +  promoter       AmpR promoter: bla
   3953..4813    +  CDS            AmpR: β-lactamase; bla; confers resistance to ampicillin, carbenicillin, and related antibiotics
   4984..5572    +  rep_origin     ori: high-copy-number ColE1/pMB1/pBR322/pUC origin of replication
   5755..5847    +  CDS            lacI (fragment): lac repressor; lacI; The lac repressor binds to the lac operator to inhibit transcription in E. coli. This inhibition can be relieved by adding lactose or isopropyl-β-D-thiogalactopyranoside (IPTG).
   5860..5881    +  protein_bind   CAP binding site: CAP binding activates transcription in the presence of cAMP. E. coli catabolite activator protein
   5896..5926    +  promoter       lac promoter: promoter for the E. coli lac operon
   5934..5950    +  protein_bind   lac operator: The lac repressor binds to the lac operator to inhibit transcription in E. coli. This inhibition can be relieved by adding lactose or isopropyl-β-D-thiogalactopyranoside (IPTG). lac repressor encoded by lacI
   5995..6013    +  promoter       T3 promoter: promoter for bacteriophage T3 RNA polymerase
   6041..6267    +  promoter       RSV promoter: Rous sarcoma virus enhancer/promoter
   6268..6448    +  LTR            5' LTR (truncated): truncated 5' long terminal repeat (LTR) from HIV-1
   6495..6620    +  misc_feature   HIV-1 Ψ: packaging signal of human immunodeficiency virus type 1
   6604..6967    +  CDS            HIV-1 gag (fragment): gag protein from human immunodeficiency virus 1; gag
   7113..7346    +  misc_feature   RRE: The Rev response element (RRE) of HIV-1 allows for Rev-dependent mRNA export from the nucleus to the cytoplasm.
   7723..7749    +  CDS            Rev (fragment): human immunodeficiency virus 1 (HIV-1) Rev protein; rev; enhances nuclear export of unspliced and incompletely spliced viral mRNAs
   7753..7993    +  promoter       U6 promoter: RNA polymerase III promoter for human U6 snRNA
   8023..8098    +  misc_RNA       gRNA scaffold: guide RNA scaffold for the Streptococcus pyogenes CRISPR/Cas9 system
   8154..8271    +  misc_feature   cPPT/CTS: central polypurine tract and central termination sequence of HIV-1
>Addgene plasmid #76136 | IP6K1 gRNA (BRDN0001149166) | addgene full sequence | sequence record 185256 | Addgene Assembled Sequence
CCCGGGTGCAAAGATGGATAAAGTTTTAAACAGAGAGGAATCTTTGCAGCTAATGGACCTTCTAGGTCTT
GAAAGGAGTGGGAATTGGCTCCGGTGCCCGTCAGTGGGCAGAGCGCACATCGCCCACAGTCCCCGAGAAG
TTGGGGGGAGGGGTCGGCAATTGATCCGGTGCCTAGAGAAGGTGGCGCGGGGTAAACTGGGAAAGTGATG
TCGTGTACTGGCTCCGCCTTTTTCCCGAGGGTGGGGGAGAACCGTATATAAGTGCAGTAGTCGCCGTGAA
CGTTCTTTTTCGCAACGGGTTTGCCGCCAGAACACAGGTAAGTGCCGTGTGTGGTTCCCGCGGGCCTGGC
CTCTTTACGGGTTATGGCCCTTGCGTGCCTTGAATTACTTCCACCTGGCTGCAGTACGTGATTCTTGATC
CCGAGCTTCGGGTTGGAAGTGGGTGGGAGAGTTCGAGGCCTTGCGCTTAAGGAGCCCCTTCGCCTCGTGC
TTGAGTTGAGGCCTGGCCTGGGCGCTGGGGCCGCCGCGTGCGAATCTGGTGGCACCTTCGCGCCTGTCTC
GCTGCTTTCGATAAGTCTCTAGCCATTTAAAATTTTTGATGACCTGCTGCGACGCTTTTTTTCTGGCAAG
ATAGTCTTGTAAATGCGGGCCAAGATCTGCACACTGGTATTTCGGTTTTTGGGGCCGCGGGCGGCGACGG
GGCCCGTGCGTCCCAGCGCACATGTTCGGCGAGGCGGGGCCTGCGAGCGCGGCCACCGAGAATCGGACGG
GGGTAGTCTCAAGCTGGCCGGCCTGCTCTGGTGCCTGGCCTCGCGCCGCCGTGTATCGCCCCGCCCTGGG
CGGCAAGGCTGGCCCGGTCGGCACCAGTTGCGTGAGCGGAAAGATGGCCGCTTCCCGGCCCTGCTGCAGG
GAGCTCAAAATGGAGGACGCGGCGCTCGGGAGAGCGGGCGGGTGAGTCACCCACACAAAGGAAAAGGGCC
TTTCCGTCCTCAGCCGTCGCTTCATGTGACTCCACGGAGTACCGGGCGCCGTCCAGGCACCTCGATTAGT
TCTCGAGCTTTTGGAGTACGTCGTCTTTAGGTTGGGGGGAGGGGTTTTATGCGATGGAGTTTCCCCACAC
TGAGTGGGTGGAGACTGAAGTTAGGCCAGCTTGGCACTTGATGTAATTCTCCTTGGAATTTGCCCTTTTT
GAGTTTGGATCTTGGTTCATTCTCAAGCCTCAGACAGTGGTTCAAAGTTTTTTTCTTCCATTTCAGGTGT
CGTGACGTACGGCCACCATGACCGAGTACAAGCCCACGGTGCGCCTCGCCACCCGCGACGACGTCCCCAG
GGCCGTACGCACCCTCGCCGCCGCGTTCGCCGACTACCCCGCCACGCGCCACACCGTCGATCCGGACCGC
CACATCGAGCGGGTCACCGAGCTGCAAGAACTCTTCCTCACGCGCGTCGGGCTCGACATCGGCAAGGTGT
GGGTCGCGGACGACGGCGCCGCCGTGGCGGTCTGGACCACGCCGGAGAGCGTCGAAGCGGGGGCGGTGTT
CGCCGAGATCGGCCCGCGCATGGCCGAGTTGAGCGGTTCCCGGCTGGCCGCGCAGCAACAGATGGAAGGC
CTCCTGGCGCCGCACCGGCCCAAGGAGCCCGCGTGGTTCCTGGCCACCGTCGGAGTCTCGCCCGACCACC
AGGGCAAGGGTCTGGGCAGCGCCGTCGTGCTCCCCGGAGTGGAGGCGGCCGAGCGCGCCGGGGTGCCCGC
CTTCCTGGAGACCTCCGCGCCCCGCAACCTCCCCTTCTACGAGCGGCTCGGCTTCACCGTCACCGCCGAC
GTCGAGGTGCCCGAAGGACCGCGCACCTGGTGCATGACCCGCAAGCCCGGTGCCTGAACGCGTTAAGTCG
ACAATCAACCTCTGGATTACAAAATTTGTGAAAGATTGACTGGTATTCTTAACTATGTTGCTCCTTTTAC
GCTATGTGGATACGCTGCTTTAATGCCTTTGTATCATGCTATTGCTTCCCGTATGGCTTTCATTTTCTCC
TCCTTGTATAAATCCTGGTTGCTGTCTCTTTATGAGGAGTTGTGGCCCGTTGTCAGGCAACGTGGCGTGG
TGTGCACTGTGTTTGCTGACGCAACCCCCACTGGTTGGGGCATTGCCACCACCTGTCAGCTCCTTTCCGG
GACTTTCGCTTTCCCCCTCCCTATTGCCACGGCGGAACTCATCGCCGCCTGCCTTGCCCGCTGCTGGACA
GGGGCTCGGCTGTTGGGCACTGACAATTCCGTGGTGTTGTCGGGGAAATCATCGTCCTTTCCTTGGCTGC
TCGCCTGTGTTGCCACCTGGATTCTGCGCGGGACGTCCTTCTGCTACGTCCCTTCGGCCCTCAATCCAGC
GGACCTTCCTTCCCGCGGCCTGCTGCCGGCTCTGCGGCCTCTTCCGCGTCTTCGCCTTCGCCCTCAGACG
AGTCGGATCTCCCTTTGGGCCGCCTCCCCGCGTCGACTTTAAGACCAATGACTTACAAGGCAGCTGTAGA
TCTTAGCCACTTTTTAAAAGAAAAGGGGGGACTGGAAGGGCTAATTCACTCCCAACGAAGACAAGATCTG
CTTTTTGCTTGTACTGGGTCTCTCTGGTTAGACCAGATCTGAGCCTGGGAGCTCTCTGGCTAACTAGGGA
ACCCACTGCTTAAGCCTCAATAAAGCTTGCCTTGAGTGCTTCAAGTAGTGTGTGCCCGTCTGTTGTGTGA
CTCTGGTAACTAGAGATCCCTCAGACCCTTTTAGTCAGTGTGGAAAATCTCTAGCAGTACGTATAGTAGT
TCATGTCATCTTATTATTCAGTATTTATAACTTGCAAAGAAATGAATATCAGAGAGTGAGAGGAACTTGT
TTATTGCAGCTTATAATGGTTACAAATAAAGCAATAGCATCACAAATTTCACAAATAAAGCATTTTTTTC
ACTGCATTCTAGTTGTGGTTTGTCCAAACTCATCAATGTATCTTATCATGTCTGGCTCTAGCTATCCCGC
CCCTAACTCCGCCCATCCCGCCCCTAACTCCGCCCAGTTCCGCCCATTCTCCGCCCCATGGCTGACTAAT
TTTTTTTATTTATGCAGAGGCCGAGGCCGCCTCGGCCTCTGAGCTATTCCAGAAGTAGTGAGGAGGCTTT
TTTGGAGGCCTAGGGACGTACCCAATTCGCCCTATAGTGAGTCGTATTACGCGCGCTCACTGGCCGTCGT
TTTACAACGTCGTGACTGGGAAAACCCTGGCGTTACCCAACTTAATCGCCTTGCAGCACATCCCCCTTTC
GCCAGCTGGCGTAATAGCGAAGAGGCCCGCACCGATCGCCCTTCCCAACAGTTGCGCAGCCTGAATGGCG
AATGGG
[124 nt withheld, positions 3367-3490]
C
[91 nt withheld, positions 3492-3582]
A
[49 nt withheld, positions 3584-3632]
CCTTTGACGTTGGAGTCCACGTTCTTT
[37 nt withheld, positions 3660-3696]
ACCCTATCTCGGTCTATTCTTTTGATTTATAAGGGATTTTGCCGATTTCGGCCTATTGGTTAAAAAATGA
GCTGATTTAACAAAAATTTAACGCGAATTTTAACAAAATATTAACGCTTACAATTTAGGTGGCACTTTTC
GGGGAAATGTGCGCGGAACCCCTATTTGTTTATTTTTCTAAATACATTCAAATATGTATCCGCTCATGAG
ACAATAACCCTGATAAATGCTTCAATAATATTGAAAAAGGAAGAGTATGAGTATTCAACATTTCCGTGTC
GCCCTTATTCCCTTTTTTGCGGCATTTTGCCTTCCTGTTTTTGCTCACCCAGAAACGCTGGTGAAAGTAA
AAGATGCTGAAGATCAGTTGGGTGCACGAGTGGGTTACATCGAACTGGATCTCAACAGCGGTAAGATCCT
TGAGAGTTTTCGCCCCGAAGAACGTTTTCCAATGATGAGCACTTTTAAAGTTCTGCTATGTGGCGCGGTA
TTATCCCGTATTGACGCCGGGCAAGAGCAACTCGGTCGCCGCATACACTATTCTCAGAATGACTTGGTTG
AGTACTCACCAGTCACAGAAAAGCATCTTACGGATGGCATGACAGTAAGAGAATTATGCAGTGCTGCCAT
AACCATGAGTGATAACACTGCGGCCAACTTACTTCTGACAACGATCGGAGGACCGAAGGAGCTAACCGCT
TTTTTGCACAACATGGGGGATCATGTAACTCGCCTTGATCGTTGGGAACCGGAGCTGAATGAAGCCATAC
CAAACGACGAGCGTGACACCACGATGCCTGTAGCAATGGCAACAACGTTGCGCAAACTATTAACTGGCGA
ACTACTTACTCTAGCTTCCCGGCAACAATTAATAGACTGGATGGAGGCGGATAAAGTTGCAGGACCACTT
CTGCGCTCGGCCCTTCCGGCTGGCTGGTTTATTGCTGATAAATCTGGAGCCGGTGAGCGTGGGTCTCGCG
GTATCATTGCAGCACTGGGGCCAGATGGTAAGCCCTCCCGTATCGTAGTTATCTACACGACGGGGAGTCA
GGCAACTATGGATGAACGAAATAGACAGATCGCTGAGATAGGTGCCTCACTGATTAAGCATTGGTAACTG
TCAGACCAAGTTTACTCATATATACTTTAGATTGATTTAAAACTTCATTTTTAATTTAAAAGGATCTAGG
TGAAGATCCTTTTTGATAATCTCATGACCAAAATCCCTTAACGTGAGTTTTCGTTCCACTGAGCGTCAGA
CCCCGTAGAAAAGATCAAAGGATCTTCTTGAGATCCTTTTTTTCTGCGCGTAATCTGCTGCTTGCAAACA
AAAAAACCACCGCTACCAGCGGTGGTTTGTTTGCCGGATCAAGAGCTACCAACTCTTTTTCCGAAGGTAA
CTGGCTTCAGCAGAGCGCAGATACCAAATACTGTTCTTCTAGTGTAGCCGTAGTTAGGCCACCACTTCAA
GAACTCTGTAGCACCGCCTACATACCTCGCTCTGCTAATCCTGTTACCAGTGGCTGCTGCCAGTGGCGAT
AAGTCGTGTCTTACCGGGTTGGACTCAAGACGATAGTTACCGGATAAGGCGCAGCGGTCGGGCTGAACGG
GGGGTTCGTGCACACAGCCCAGCTTGGAGCGAACGACCTACACCGAACTGAGATACCTACAGCGTGAGCT
ATGAGAAAGCGCCACGCTTCCCGAAGGGAGAAAGGCGGACAGGTATCCGGTAAGCGGCAGGGTCGGAACA
GGAGAGCGCACGAGGGAGCTTCCAGGGGGAAACGCCTGGTATCTTTATAGTCCTGTCGGGTTTCGCCACC
TCTGACTTGAGCGTCGATTTTTGTGATGCTCGTCAGGGGGGCGGAGCCTATGGAAAAACGCCAGCAACGC
GGCCTTTTTACGGTTCCTGGCCTTTTGCTGGCCTTTTGCTCACATGTTCTTTCCTGCGTTATCCCCTGAT
TCTGTGGATAACCGTATTACCGCCTTTGAGTGAGCTGATACCGCTCGCCGCAGCCGAACGACCGAGCGCA
GCGAGTCAGTGAGCGAGGAAGCGGAAGAGCGCCCAATACGCAAACCGCCTCTCCCCGCGCGTTGGCCGAT
TCATTAATGCAGCTGGCACGACAGGTTTCCCGACTGGAAAGCGGGCAGTGAGCGCAACGCAATTAATGTG
AGTTAGCTCACTCATTAGGCACCCCAGGCTTTACACTTTATGCTTCCGGCTCGTATGTTGTGTGGAATTG
TGAGCGGATAACAATTTCACACAGGAAACAGCTATGACCATGATTACGCCAAGCGCGCAATTAACCCTCA
CTAAAGGGAACAAAAGCTGGAGCTGCAAGCTTAATGTAGTCTTATGCAATACTCTTGTAGTCTTGCAACA
TGGTAACGATGAGTTAGCAACATGCCTTACAAGGAGAGAAAAAGCACCGTGCATGCCGATTGGTGGAAGT
AAGGTGGTACGATCGTGCCTTATTAGGAAGGCAACAGACGGGTCTGACATGGATTGGACGAACCACTGAA
TTGCCGCATTGCAGAGATATTGTATTTAAGTGCCTAGCTCGATACATAAACGGGTCTCTCTGGTTAGACC
AGATCTGAGCCTGGGAGCTCTCTGGCTAACTAGGGAACCCACTGCTTAAGCCTCAATAAAGCTTGCCTTG
AGTGCTTCAAGTAGTGTGTGCCCGTCTGTTGTGTGACTCTGGTAACTAGAGATCCCTCAGACCCTTTTAG
TCAGTGTGGAAAATCTCTAGCAGTGGCGCCCGAACAGGGACTTGAAAGCGAAAGGGAAACCAGAGGAGCT
CTCTCGACGCAGGACTCGGCTTGCTGAAGCGCGCACGGCAAGAGGCGAGGGGCGGCGACTGGTGAGTACG
CCAAAAATTTTGACTAGCGGAGGCTAGAAGGAGAGAGATGGGTGCGAGAGCGTCAGTATTAAGCGGGGGA
GAATTAGATCGCGATGGGAAAAAATTCGGTTAAGGCCAGGGGGAAAGAAAAAATATAAATTAAAACATAT
AGTATGGGCAAGCAGGGAGCTAGAACGATTCGCAGTTAATCCTGGCCTGTTAGAAACATCAGAAGGCTGT
AGACAAATACTGGGACAGCTACAACCATCCCTTCAGACAGGATCAGAAGAACTTAGATCATTATATAATA
CAGTAGCAACCCTCTATTGTGTGCATCAAAGGATAGAGATAAAAGACACCAAGGAAGCTTTAGACAAGAT
AGAGGAAGAGCAAAACAAAAGTAAGACCACCGCACAGCAAGCGGCCGCTGATCTTCAGACCTGGAGGAGG
AGATATGAGGGACAATTGGAGAAGTGAATTATATAAATATAAAGTAGTAAAAATTGAACCATTAGGAGTA
GCACCCACCAAGGCAAAGAGAAGAGTGGTGCAGAGAGAAAAAAGAGCAGTGGGAATAGGAGCTTTGTTCC
TTGGGTTCTTGGGAGCAGCAGGAAGCACTATGGGCGCAGCGTCAATGACGCTGACGGTACAGGCCAGACA
ATTATTGTCTGGTATAGTGCAGCAGCAGAACAATTTGCTGAGGGCTATTGAGGCGCAACAGCATCTGTTG
CAACTCACAGTCTGGGGCATCAAGCAGCTCCAGGCAAGAATCCTGGCTGTGGAAAGATACCTAAAGGATC
AACAGCTCCTGGGGATTTGGGGTTGCTCTGGAAAACTCATTTGCACCACTGCTGTGCCTTGGAATGCTAG
TTGGAGTAATAAATCTCTGGAACAGATTTGGAATCACACGACCTGGATGGAGTGGGACAGAGAAATTAAC
AATTACACAAGCTTAATACACTCCTTAATTGAAGAATCGCAAAACCAGCAAGAAAAGAATGAACAAGAAT
TATTGGAATTAGATAAATGGGCAAGTTTGTGGAATTGGTTTAACATAACAAATTGGCTGTGGTATATAAA
ATTATTCATAATGATAGTAGGAGGCTTGGTAGGTTTAAGAATAGTTTTTGCTGTACTTTCTATAGTGAAT
AGAGTTAGGCAGGGATATTCACCATTATCGTTTCAGACCCACCTCCCAACCCCGAGGGGACCCAGAGAGG
GCCTATTTCCCATGATTCCTTCATATTTGCATATACGATACAAGGCTGTTAGAGAGATAATTAGAATTAA
TTTGACTGTAAACACAAAGATATTAGTACAAAATACGTGACGTAGAAAGTAATAATTTCTTGGGTAGTTT
GCAGTTTTAAAATTATGTTTTAAAATGGACTATCATATGCTTACCGTAACTTGAAAGTATTTCGATTTCT
TGGCTTTATATATCTTGTGGAAAGGACGAAACACCGCAGTGGCAGTGACCACAAGGGTTTTAGAGCTAGA
AATAGCAAGTTAAAATAAGGCTAGTCCGTTATCAACTTGAAAAAGTGGCACCGAGTCGGTGCTTTTTTAA
GCTTGGCGTAACTAGATCTTGAGACAAATGGCAGTATTCATCCACAATTTTAAAAGAAAAGGGGGGATTG
GGGGGTACAGTGCAGGGGAAAGAATAGTAGACATAATAGCAACAGACATACAAACTAAAGAATTACAAAA
ACAAATTACAAAAATTCAAAATTTTCGGGTTTATTACAGGGACAGCAGAGATCCACTTTGGCGCCGGCTC
GAGGGGG
