>Addgene plasmid #76136 | IP6K1 gRNA (BRDN0001149166) | depositor partial sequence | sequence record 143596 | Target Sequence
CAGTGGCAGTGACCACAAGG
