>Addgene plasmid #76136 | IP6K1 gRNA (BRDN0001149166) | addgene partial sequence | sequence record 185255 | hU6-F
GTAGAAAGTAATAATTTCTTGGGTAGTTTGCAGTTTTAAAATTATGTTTTAAAATGGACTATCATATGCT
TACCGTAACTTGAAAGTATTTCGATTTCTTGGCTTTATATATCTTGTGGAAAGGACGAAACACCGCAGTG
GCAGTGACCACAAGGGTTTTAGAGCTAGAAATAGCAAGTTAAAATAAGGCTAGTCCGTTATCAACTTGAA
AAAGTGGCACCGAGTCGGTGCTTTTTTAAGCTTGGCGTAACTAGATCTTGAGACAAATGGCAGTATTCAT
CCACAATTTTAAAAGAAAAGGGGGGATTGGGGGGTACAGTGCAGGGGAAAGAATAGTAGACATAATAGCA
ACAGACATACAAACTAAAGAATTACAAAAACAAATTACAAAAATTCAAAATTTTCGGGTTTATTACAGGG
ACAGCAGAGATCCACTTTGGCGCCGGCTCGAGGGGGCCCGGGTGCAAAGATGGATAAAGTTTTAAACAGA
GAGGAATCTTTGCAGCTAATGGACCTTCTAGGTCTTGAAAGGAGTGGGAATTGGCTCCGGTGCCCGTCAG
TGGGCAGAGC
